>Addgene plasmid #108128 | mCherry-FKBP-SAC1C389S | depositor full sequence | sequence record 203936 | mCherry-FKBP-SAC1C389S sequence 6879 bps
TAGTTATTAATAGTAATCAATTACGGGGTCATTAGTTCATAGCCCATATATGGAGTTCCGCGTTACATAA
CTTACGGTAAATGGCCCGCCTGGCTGACCGCCCAACGACCCCCGCCCATTGACGTCAATAATGACGTATG
TTCCCATAGTAACGCCAATAGGGACTTTCCATTGACGTCAATGGGTGGAGTATTTACGGTAAACTGCCCA
CTTGGCAGTACATCAAGTGTATCATATGCCAAGTACGCCCCCTATTGACGTCAATGACGGTAAATGGCCC
GCCTGGCATTATGCCCAGTACATGACCTTATGGGACTTTCCTACTTGGCAGTACATCTACGTATTAGTCA
TCGCTATTACCATGGTGATGCGGTTTTGGCAGTACATCAATGGGCGTGGATAGCGGTTTGACTCACGGGG
ATTTCCAAGTCTCCACCCCATTGACGTCAATGGGAGTTTGTTTTGGCACCAAAATCAACGGGACTTTCCA
AAATGTCGTAACAACTCCGCCCCATTGACGCAAATGGGCGGTAGGCGTGTACGGTGGGAGGTCTATATAA
GCAGAGCTGGTTTAGTGAACCGTCAGATCCGCTAGCGCTACCGGTCGCCACCATGGTGAGCAAGGGCGAG
GAGGATAACATGGCCATCATCAAGGAGTTCATGCGCTTCAAGGTGCACATGGAGGGCTCCGTGAACGGCC
ACGAGTTCGAGATCGAGGGCGAGGGCGAGGGCCGCCCCTACGAGGGCACCCAGACCGCCAAGCTGAAGGT
GACCAAGGGTGGCCCCCTGCCCTTCGCCTGGGACATCCTGTCCCCTCAGTTCATGTACGGCTCCAAGGCC
TACGTGAAGCACCCCGCCGACATCCCCGACTACTTGAAGCTGTCCTTCCCCGAGGGCTTCAAGTGGGAGC
GCGTGATGAACTTCGAGGACGGCGGCGTGGTGACCGTGACCCAGGACTCCTCCCTGCAGGACGGCGAGTT
CATCTACAAGGTGAAGCTGCGCGGCACCAACTTCCCCTCCGACGGCCCCGTAATGCAGAAGAAGACCATG
GGCTGGGAGGCCTCCTCCGAGCGGATGTACCCCGAGGACGGCGCCCTGAAGGGCGAGATCAAGCAGAGGC
TGAAGCTGAAGGACGGCGGCCACTACGACGCTGAGGTCAAGACCACCTACAAGGCCAAGAAGCCCGTGCA
GCTGCCCGGCGCCTACAACGTCAACATCAAGTTGGACATCACCTCCCACAACGAGGACTACACCATCGTG
GAACAGTACGAACGCGCCGAGGGCCGCCACTCCACCGGCGGCATGGACGAGCTGTACAAGTCCGGACTCA
GATCTCGAAGCGCGGCCGCGGGAGCAGGAGGAGCAGCTCGAGCGGCGCTGGGAGTGCAGGTGGAAACCAT
CTCCCCAGGAGACGGGCGCACCTTCCCCAAGCGCGGCCAGACCTGCGTGGTGCACTACACCGGGATGCTT
GAAGATGGAAAGAAATTTGATTCCTCCCGGGACAGAAACAAGCCCTTTAAGTTTATGCTAGGCAAGCAGG
AGGTGATCCGAGGCTGGGAAGAAGGGGTTGCCCAGATGAGTGTGGGTCAGAGAGCCAAACTGACTATATC
TCCAGATTATGCCTATGGTGCCACTGGGCACCCAGGCATCATCCCACCACATGCCACTCTCGTCTTCGAT
GTGGAGCTTCTAAAACTGGAAAGTGCTGGTGGTAGTGCTGGTGGTAGTGCTGGTGGTAGTGCTGGTGGTA
GTGCTGGTGGTCCGCGAGCTCAAGCTTCGAATTCTGCAATGGCGACGGCGGCCTACGAGCAGCTGAAGCT
GCATATCACACCTGAAAAATTTTATGTGGAAGCTTGTGATGATGGAGCAGATGACGTACTTACCATTGAC
CGTGTGTCCACAGAGGTTACCCTTGCAGTCAAGAAAGATGTTCCTCCTTCAGCTGTCACAAGACCAATAT
TTGGTATACTGGGCACAATCCATCTGGTGGCAGGTAATTATCTTATAGTCATTACCAAAAAGATAAAAGT
AGGTGAATTTTTCAGTCATGTAGTCTGGAAAGCAACAGATTTTGATGTCCTTTCTTATAAGAAGACAATG
TTGCACTTAACTGATATTCAGTTACAAGATAATAAAACCTTCCTAGCGATGCTAAACCATGTCTTGAATG
TGGATGGATTTTACTTTTCAACAACATATGATTTGACCCATACTTTGCAGCGGCTATCCAACACTAGTCC
TGAATTCCAAGAAATGAGTCTCTTGGAAAGGGCAGATCAGCGGTTTGTATGGAATGGTCATCTTCTAAGA
GAACTTTCTGCACAGCCAGAGGTTCATCGGTTTGCCCTTCCAGTGTTACATGGCTTTATTACCATGCATT
CATGTTCTATTAATGGAAAATACTTTGATTGGATTCTCATCTCGAGGAGGAGCTGTTTCAGAGCTGGTGT
GCGCTATTATGTAAGAGGAATTGATTCGGAAGGCCATGCAGCTAACTTTGTAGAAACAGAACAAATTGTG
CACTACAATGGGAGCAAAGCTTCGTTTGTACAGACTCGAGGATCAATACCTGTTTTCTGGTCCCAAAGAC
CAAACCTCAAGTACAAACCACTGCCACAGATCAGCAAAGTAGCAAATCACATGGACGGTTTCCAAAGGCA
TTTTGATTCCCAAGTAATTATTTATGGAAAACAAGTTATAATCAATCTGATTAACCAGAAGGGCTCGGAG
AAGCCACTTGAGCAGACATTTGCAACAATGGTGTCTTCCTTGGGAAGTGGAATGATGAGATACATTGCCT
TTGACTTCCATAAGGAATGTAAAAATATGAGATGGGATCGACTAAGTATTTTATTGGATCAGGTAGCAGA
AATGCAAGATGAATTAAGTTATTTTCTAGTGGACTCTGCTGGCCAGGTGGTGGCAAACCAGGAAGGCGTG
TTCCGAAGCAATAGCATGGATTGTCTAGATAGAACCAATGTGATCCAGAGTTTGTTAGCTCGTCGTTCAC
TTCAGGCCCAACTTCAGAGACTAGGAGTTTTGCATGTGGGACAAAAGCTTGAAGAACAAGATGAATTTGA
GAAGATTTACAAAAATGCCTGGGCTGACAACGCAAATGCTTGTGCCAAGCAATATGCGGGAACTGGTGCC
TTGAAGACTGACTTTACCAGAACTGGAAAGAGAACTCATTTGGGACTTATAATGGATGGCTGGAACTCAA
TGATACGATATTATAAGAACAACTTTTCCGATGGATTTAGACAAGATTCCATAGACTTATTTCTTGGAAA
CTATTCAGTGGATGAATTAGAATCTCATAGTCCTTTAAGTGTTCCAAGGGACTGGAAATTCCTGGCTTTG
CCTATTATCATGGTTGTTGCCTTTTCAATGTGCATTATCTGTTTGCTTATGGCTGGTGACACTTGGACAG
AAACACTGGCCTATGTGCTCTTCTGGGGAGTTGCAAGCATTGGAACATTTTTTATCATTCTTTACAATGG
CAAAGATTTTGTCGATGCTCCCAGACTGGTCCAGAAAGAAAAGATAGACTGAAGATAACTGATCATAATC
AGCCATACCACATTTGTAGAGGTTTTACTTGCTTTAAAAAACCTCCCACACCTCCCCCTGAACCTGAAAC
ATAAAATGAATGCAATTGTTGTTGTTAACTTGTTTATTGCAGCTTATAATGGTTACAAATAAAGCAATAG
CATCACAAATTTCACAAATAAAGCATTTTTTTCACTGCATTCTAGTTGTGGTTTGTCCAAACTCATCAAT
GTATCTTAACGCGTAAATTGTAAGCGTTAATATTTTGTTAAAATTCGCGTTAAATTTTTGTTAAATCAGC
TCATTTTTTAACCAATAGGCCGAAATCGGCAAAATCCCTTATAAATCAAAAGAATAGACCGAGATAGGGT
[37 nt withheld, positions 3921-3957]
AAAGAACGTGGACTCCAACGTCAAAGG
[49 nt withheld, positions 3985-4033]
T
[91 nt withheld, positions 4035-4125]
G
[124 nt withheld, positions 4127-4250]
CAGGTGGCACTTTTCGGGGAAATGTGCGCGGAACCCCTATTTGTTTATTTTTCTAAATACATTCAAATAT
GTATCCGCTCATGAGACAATAACCCTGATAAATGCTTCAATAATATTGAAAAAGGAAGAGTCCTGAGGCG
GAAAGAACCAGCTGTGGAATGTGTGTCAGTTAGGGTGTGGAAAGTCCCCAGGCTCCCCAGCAGGCAGAAG
TATGCAAAGCATGCATCTCAATTAGTCAGCAACCAGGTGTGGAAAGTCCCCAGGCTCCCCAGCAGGCAGA
AGTATGCAAAGCATGCATCTCAATTAGTCAGCAACCATAGTCCCGCCCCTAACTCCGCCCATCCCGCCCC
TAACTCCGCCCAGTTCCGCCCATTCTCCGCCCCATGGCTGACTAATTTTTTTTATTTATGCAGAGGCCGA
GGCCGCCTCGGCCTCTGAGCTATTCCAGAAGTAGTGAGGAGGCTTTTTTGGAGGCCTAGGCTTTTGCAAA
GATCGATCAAGAGACAGGATGAGGATCGTTTCGCATGATTGAACAAGATGGATTGCACGCAGGTTCTCCG
GCCGCTTGGGTGGAGAGGCTATTCGGCTATGACTGGGCACAACAGACAATCGGCTGCTCTGATGCCGCCG
TGTTCCGGCTGTCAGCGCAGGGGCGCCCGGTTCTTTTTGTCAAGACCGACCTGTCCGGTGCCCTGAATGA
ACTGCAAGACGAGGCAGCGCGGCTATCGTGGCTGGCCACGACGGGCGTTCCTTGCGCAGCTGTGCTCGAC
GTTGTCACTGAAGCGGGAAGGGACTGGCTGCTATTGGGCGAAGTGCCGGGGCAGGATCTCCTGTCATCTC
ACCTTGCTCCTGCCGAGAAAGTATCCATCATGGCTGATGCAATGCGGCGGCTGCATACGCTTGATCCGGC
TACCTGCCCATTCGACCACCAAGCGAAACATCGCATCGAGCGAGCACGTACTCGGATGGAAGCCGGTCTT
GTCGATCAGGATGATCTGGACGAAGAGCATCAGGGGCTCGCGCCAGCCGAACTGTTCGCCAGGCTCAAGG
CGAGCATGCCCGACGGCGAGGATCTCGTCGTGACCCATGGCGATGCCTGCTTGCCGAATATCATGGTGGA
AAATGGCCGCTTTTCTGGATTCATCGACTGTGGCCGGCTGGGTGTGGCGGACCGCTATCAGGACATAGCG
TTGGCTACCCGTGATATTGCTGAAGAGCTTGGCGGCGAATGGGCTGACCGCTTCCTCGTGCTTTACGGTA
TCGCCGCTCCCGATTCGCAGCGCATCGCCTTCTATCGCCTTCTTGACGAGTTCTTCTGAGCGGGACTCTG
GGGTTCGAAATGACCGACCAAGCGACGCCCAACCTGCCATCACGAGATTTCGATTCCACCGCCGCCTTCT
ATGAAAGGTTGGGCTTCGGAATCGTTTTCCGGGACGCCGGCTGGATGATCCTCCAGCGCGGGGATCTCAT
GCTGGAGTTCTTCGCCCACCCTAGGGGGAGGCTAACTGAAACACGGAAGGAGACAATACCGGAAGGAACC
CGCGCTATGACGGCAATAAAAAGACAGAATAAAACGCACGGTGTTGGGTCGTTTGTTCATAAACGCGGGG
TTCGGTCCCAGGGCTGGCACTCTGTCGATACCCCACCGAGACCCCATTGGGGCCAATACGCCCGCGTTTC
TTCCTTTTCCCCACCCCACCCCCCAAGTTCGGGTGAAGGCCCAGGGCTCGCAGCCAACGTCGGGGCGGCA
GGCCCTGCCATAGCCTCAGGTTACTCATATATACTTTAGATTGATTTAAAACTTCATTTTTAATTTAAAA
GGATCTAGGTGAAGATCCTTTTTGATAATCTCATGACCAAAATCCCTTAACGTGAGTTTTCGTTCCACTG
AGCGTCAGACCCCGTAGAAAAGATCAAAGGATCTTCTTGAGATCCTTTTTTTCTGCGCGTAATCTGCTGC
TTGCAAACAAAAAAACCACCGCTACCAGCGGTGGTTTGTTTGCCGGATCAAGAGCTACCAACTCTTTTTC
CGAAGGTAACTGGCTTCAGCAGAGCGCAGATACCAAATACTGTCCTTCTAGTGTAGCCGTAGTTAGGCCA
CCACTTCAAGAACTCTGTAGCACCGCCTACATACCTCGCTCTGCTAATCCTGTTACCAGTGGCTGCTGCC
AGTGGCGATAAGTCGTGTCTTACCGGGTTGGACTCAAGACGATAGTTACCGGATAAGGCGCAGCGGTCGG
GCTGAACGGGGGGTTCGTGCACACAGCCCAGCTTGGAGCGAACGACCTACACCGAACTGAGATACCTACA
GCGTGAGCTATGAGAAAGCGCCACGCTTCCCGAAGGGAGAAAGGCGGACAGGTATCCGGTAAGCGGCAGG
GTCGGAACAGGAGAGCGCACGAGGGAGCTTCCAGGGGGAAACGCCTGGTATCTTTATAGTCCTGTCGGGT
TTCGCCACCTCTGACTTGAGCGTCGATTTTTGTGATGCTCGTCAGGGGGGCGGAGCCTATGGAAAAACGC
CAGCAACGCGGCCTTTTTACGGTTCCTGGCCTTTTGCTGGCCTTTTGCTCACATGTTCTTTCCTGCGTTA
TCCCCTGATTCTGTGGATAACCGTATTACCGCCATGCAT
Features (pLannotate 1.2.2; 17 found; start..end, strand, type, name):
     61..364     +  enhancer       CMV enhancer: human cytomegalovirus immediate early enhancer
    365..568     +  promoter       CMV promoter: human cytomegalovirus (CMV) immediate early promoter
    613..1320    +  CDS            mCherry: mCherry is a basic (constitutively fluorescent) red fluorescent protein published in 2004, derived from Discosoma sp.. It is reported to be a very rapidly-maturing monomer with low acid sensitivity.
   1321..1338    +  misc_feature   MCS (fragment): multiple cloning site
   1379..1701    +  CDS            FKBP (fragment): human FK506-binding protein FKBP12
   1765..1788    +  misc_feature   MCS (fragment): multiple cloning site
   1789..3549    +  CDS            SACM1L: SAC1_HUMAN - Also known as KIAA0851 From Homo sapiens (Human).
   3560..3644    +  CDS            large T antigen (fragment): large T antigen from SV40 (simian virus 40)
   3667..3788    +  polyA_signal   SV40 poly(A) signal: SV40 polyadenylation signal
   3822..4250    -  rep_origin     f1 ori (sequence partly withheld): f1 bacteriophage origin of replication; arrow indicates direction of (+) strand synthesis
   4277..4381    +  promoter       AmpR promoter: bla
   4383..4740    +  promoter       SV40 promoter: SV40 enhancer and early promoter
   4775..5569    +  CDS            NeoR/KanR: aminoglycoside phosphotransferase from Tn5; aph(3')-II (or nptII); confers resistance to neomycin, kanamycin, and G418 (Geneticin®)
   5590..5742    +  CDS            ble (fragment): BLE_KLEPN - Experimental evidence at protein level: Swiss-Prot protein existence level 1. Binding protein with a strong affinity to the bleomycin family of antibiotics. Binds to CL990; an antimitotic-antibiotic compound. From Klebsiella pneumoniae.
   5801..5848    +  polyA_signal   HSV TK poly(A) signal: herpes simplex virus thymidine kinase polyadenylation signal (Cole and Stacy, 1985)
   5939..5955    -  polyA_signal   bGH poly(A) signal (fragment): bovine growth hormone polyadenylation signal
   6177..6765    +  rep_origin     ori: high-copy-number ColE1/pMB1/pBR322/pUC origin of replication
