>Addgene plasmid #108128 | mCherry-FKBP-SAC1C389S | addgene full sequence | sequence record 207682 | Addgene NGS Result
ATCAATTACGGGGTCATTAGTTCATAGCCCATATATGGAGTTCCGCGTTACATAACTTACGGTAAATGGC
CCGCCTGGCTGACCGCCCAACGACCCCCGCCCATTGACGTCAATAATGACGTATGTTCCCATAGTAACGC
CAATAGGGACTTTCCATTGACGTCAATGGGTGGAGTATTTACGGTAAACTGCCCACTTGGCAGTACATCA
AGTGTATCATATGCCAAGTACGCCCCCTATTGACGTCAATGACGGTAAATGGCCCGCCTGGCATTATGCC
CAGTACATGACCTTATGGGACTTTCCTACTTGGCAGTACATCTACGTATTAGTCATCGCTATTACCATGG
TGATGCGGTTTTGGCAGTACATCAATGGGCGTGGATAGCGGTTTGACTCACGGGGATTTCCAAGTCTCCA
CCCCATTGACGTCAATGGGAGTTTGTTTTGGCACCAAAATCAACGGGACTTTCCAAAATGTCGTAACAAC
TCCGCCCCATTGACGCAAATGGGCGGTAGGCGTGTACGGTGGGAGGTCTATATAAGCAGAGCTGGTTTAG
TGAACCGTCAGATCCGCTAGCGCTACCGGTCGCCACCATGGTGAGCAAGGGCGAGGAGGATAACATGGCC
ATCATCAAGGAGTTCATGCGCTTCAAGGTGCACATGGAGGGCTCCGTGAACGGCCACGAGTTCGAGATCG
AGGGCGAGGGCGAGGGCCGCCCCTACGAGGGCACCCAGACCGCCAAGCTGAAGGTGACCAAGGGTGGCCC
CCTGCCCTTCGCCTGGGACATCCTGTCCCCTCAGTTCATGTACGGCTCCAAGGCCTACGTGAAGCACCCC
GCCGACATCCCCGACTACTTGAAGCTGTCCTTCCCCGAGGGCTTCAAGTGGGAGCGCGTGATGAACTTCG
AGGACGGCGGCGTGGTGACCGTGACCCAGGACTCCTCCCTGCAGGACGGCGAGTTCATCTACAAGGTGAA
GCTGCGCGGCACCAACTTCCCCTCCGACGGCCCCGTAATGCAGAAGAAGACCATGGGCTGGGAGGCCTCC
TCCGAGCGGATGTACCCCGAGGACGGCGCCCTGAAGGGCGAGATCAAGCAGAGGCTGAAGCTGAAGGACG
GCGGCCACTACGACGCTGAGGTCAAGACCACCTACAAGGCCAAGAAGCCCGTGCAGCTGCCCGGCGCCTA
CAACGTCAACATCAAGTTGGACATCACCTCCCACAACGAGGACTACACCATCGTGGAACAGTACGAACGC
GCCGAGGGCCGCCACTCCACCGGCGGCATGGACGAGCTGTACAAGTCCGGACTCAGATCTCGAAGCGCGG
CCGCGGGAGCAGGAGGAGCAGCTCGAGCGGCGCTGGGAGTGCAGGTGGAAACCATCTCCCCAGGAGACGG
GCGCACCTTCCCCAAGCGCGGCCAGACCTGCGTGGTGCACTACACCGGGATGCTTGAAGATGGAAAGAAA
TTTGATTCCTCCCGGGACAGAAACAAGCCCTTTAAGTTTATGCTAGGCAAGCAGGAGGTGATCCGAGGCT
GGGAAGAAGGGGTTGCCCAGATGAGTGTGGGTCAGAGAGCCAAACTGACTATATCTCCAGATTATGCCTA
TGGTGCCACTGGGCACCCAGGCATCATCCCACCACATGCCACTCTCGTCTTCGATGTGGAGCTTCTAAAA
CTGGAAAGTGCTGGTGGTAGTGCTGGTGGTAGTGCTGGTGGTAGTGCTGGTGGTAGTGCTGGTGGTCCGC
GAGCTCAAGCTTCGAATTCTGCAATGGCGACGGCGGCCTACGAGCAGCTGAAGCTGCATATCACACCTGA
AAAATTTTATGTGGAAGCTTGTGATGATGGAGCAGATGACGTACTTACCATTGACCGTGTGTCCACAGAG
GTTACCCTTGCAGTCAAGAAAGATGTTCCTCCTTCAGCTGTCACAAGACCAATATTTGGTATACTGGGCA
CAATCCATCTGGTGGCAGGTAATTATCTTATAGTCATTACCAAAAAGATAAAAGTAGGTGAATTTTTCAG
TCATGTAGTCTGGAAAGCAACAGATTTTGATGTCCTTTCTTATAAGAAGACAATGTTGCACTTAACTGAT
ATTCAGTTACAAGATAATAAAACCTTCCTAGCGATGCTAAACCATGTCTTGAATGTGGATGGATTTTACT
TTTCAACAACATATGATTTGACCCATACTTTGCAGCGGCTATCCAACACTAGTCCTGAATTCCAAGAAAT
GAGTCTCTTGGAAAGGGCAGATCAGCGGTTTGTATGGAATGGTCATCTTCTAAGAGAACTTTCTGCACAG
CCAGAGGTTCATCGGTTTGCCCTTCCAGTGTTACATGGCTTTATTACCATGCATTCATGTTCTATTAATG
GAAAATACTTTGATTGGATTCTCATCTCGAGGAGGAGCTGTTTCAGAGCTGGTGTGCGCTATTATGTAAG
AGGAATTGATTCGGAAGGCCATGCAGCTAACTTTGTAGAAACAGAACAAATTGTGCACTACAATGGGAGC
AAAGCTTCGTTTGTACAGACTCGAGGATCAATACCTGTTTTCTGGTCCCAAAGACCAAACCTCAAGTACA
AACCACTGCCACAGATCAGCAAAGTAGCAAATCACATGGACGGTTTCCAAAGGCATTTTGATTCCCAAGT
AATTATTTATGGAAAACAAGTTATAATCAATCTGATTAACCAGAAGGGCTCGGAGAAGCCACTTGAGCAG
ACATTTGCAACAATGGTGTCTTCCTTGGGAAGTGGAATGATGAGATACATTGCCTTTGACTTCCATAAGG
AATGTAAAAATATGAGATGGGATCGACTAAGTATTTTATTGGATCAGGTAGCAGAAATGCAAGATGAATT
AAGTTATTTTCTAGTGGACTCTGCTGGCCAGGTGGTGGCAAACCAGGAAGGCGTGTTCCGAAGCAATAGC
ATGGATTGTCTAGATAGAACCAATGTGATCCAGAGTTTGTTAGCTCGTCGTTCACTTCAGGCCCAACTTC
AGAGACTAGGAGTTTTGCATGTGGGACAAAAGCTTGAAGAACAAGATGAATTTGAGAAGATTTTCAAAAA
TGCCTGGGCTGACAACGCAAATGCTTGTGCCAAGCAATATGCGGGAACTGGTGCCTTGAAGACTGACTTT
ACCAGAACTGGAAAGAGAACTCATTTGGGACTTATAATGGATGGCTGGAACTCAATGATACGATATTATA
AGAACAACTTTTCCGATGGATTTAGACAAGATTCCATAGACTTATTTCTTGGAAACTATTCAGTGGATGA
ATTAGAATCTCATAGTCCTTTAAGTGTTCCAAGGGACTGGAAATTCCTGGCTTTGCCTATTATCATGGTT
GTTGCCTTTTCAATGTGCATTATCTGTTTGCTTATGGCTGGTGACACTTGGACAGAAACACTGGCCTATG
TGCTCTTCTGGGGAGTTGCAAGCATTGGAACATTTTTTATCATTCTTTACAATGGCAAAGATTTTGTCGA
TGCTCCCAGACTGGTCCAGAAAGAAAAGATAGACTGAAGATAACTGATCATAATCAGCCATACCACATTT
GTAGAGGTTTTACTTGCTTTAAAAAACCTCCCACACCTCCCCCTGAACCTGAAACATAAAATGAATGCAA
TTGTTGTTGTTAACTTGTTTATTGCAGCTTATAATGGTTACAAATAAAGCAATAGCATCACAAATTTCAC
AAATAAAGCATTTTTTTCACTGCATTCTAGTTGTGGTTTGTCCAAACTCATCAATGTATCTTAACGCGTA
AATTGTAAGCGTTAATATTTTGTTAAAATTCGCGTTAAATTTTTGTTAAATCAGCTCATTTTTTAACCAA
TAGGCCGAAATCGGCAAAATCCCTTATAAATCAAAAGAATAGACCGAGATAGGGT
[37 nt withheld, positions 3906-3942]
AAAGAACGTGGACTCCAACGTCAAAGG
[49 nt withheld, positions 3970-4018]
T
[91 nt withheld, positions 4020-4110]
G
[124 nt withheld, positions 4112-4235]
CAGGTGGCACTTTTCGGGGAAATGTGCGCGGAACCCCTATTTGTTTATTTTTCTAAATACATTCAAATAT
GTATCCGCTCATGAGACAATAACCCTGATAAATGCTTCAATAATATTGAAAAAGGAAGAGTCCTGAGGCG
GAAAGAACCAGCTGTGGAATGTGTGTCAGTTAGGGTGTGGAAAGTCCCCAGGCTCCCCAGCAGGCAGAAG
TATGCAAAGCATGCATCTCAATTAGTCAGCAACCAGGTGTGGAAAGTCCCCAGGCTCCCCAGCAGGCAGA
AGTATGCAAAGCATGCATCTCAATTAGTCAGCAACCATAGTCCCGCCCCTAACTCCGCCCATCCCGCCCC
TAACTCCGCCCAGTTCCGCCCATTCTCCGCCCCATGGCTGACTAATTTTTTTTATTTATGCAGAGGCCGA
GGCCGCCTCGGCCTCTGAGCTATTCCAGAAGTAGTGAGGAGGCTTTTTTGGAGGCCTAGGCTTTTGCAAA
GATCGATCAAGAGACAGGATGAGGATCGTTTCGCATGATTGAACAAGATGGATTGCACGCAGGTTCTCCG
GCCGCTTGGGTGGAGAGGCTATTCGGCTATGACTGGGCACAACAGACAATCGGCTGCTCTGATGCCGCCG
TGTTCCGGCTGTCAGCGCAGGGGCGCCCGGTTCTTTTTGTCAAGACCGACCTGTCCGGTGCCCTGAATGA
ACTGCAAGACGAGGCAGCGCGGCTATCGTGGCTGGCCACGACGGGCGTTCCTTGCGCAGCTGTGCTCGAC
GTTGTCACTGAAGCGGGAAGGGACTGGCTGCTATTGGGCGAAGTGCCGGGGCAGGATCTCCTGTCATCTC
ACCTTGCTCCTGCCGAGAAAGTATCCATCATGGCTGATGCAATGCGGCGGCTGCATACGCTTGATCCGGC
TACCTGCCCATTCGACCACCAAGCGAAACATCGCATCGAGCGAGCACGTACTCGGATGGAAGCCGGTCTT
GTCGATCAGGATGATCTGGACGAAGAGCATCAGGGGCTCGCGCCAGCCGAACTGTTCGCCAGGCTCAAGG
CGAGCATGCCCGACGGCGAGGATCTCGTCGTGACCCATGGCGATGCCTGCTTGCCGAATATCATGGTGGA
AAATGGCCGCTTTTCTGGATTCATCGACTGTGGCCGGCTGGGTGTGGCGGACCGCTATCAGGACATAGCG
TTGGCTACCCGTGATATTGCTGAAGAGCTTGGCGGCGAATGGGCTGACCGCTTCCTCGTGCTTTACGGTA
TCGCCGCTCCCGATTCGCAGCGCATCGCCTTCTATCGCCTTCTTGACGAGTTCTTCTGAGCGGGACTCTG
GGGTTCGAAATGACCGACCAAGCGACGCCCAACCTGCCATCACGAGATTTCGATTCCACCGCCGCCTTCT
ATGAAAGGTTGGGCTTCGGAATCGTTTTCCGGGACGCCGGCTGGATGATCCTCCAGCGCGGGGATCTCAT
GCTGGAGTTCTTCGCCCACCCTAGGGGGAGGCTAACTGAAACACGGAAGGAGACAATACCGGAAGGAACC
CGCGCTATGACGGCAATAAAAAGACAGAATAAAACGCACGGTGTTGGGTCGTTTGTTCATAAACGCGGGG
TTCGGTCCCAGGGCTGGCACTCTGTCGATACCCCACCGAGACCCCATTGGGGCCAATACGCCCGCGTTTC
TTCCTTTTCCCCACCCCACCCCCCAAGTTCGGGTGAAGGCCCAGGGCTCGCAGCCAACGTCGGGGCGGCA
GGCCCTGCCATAGCCTCAGGTTACTCATATATACTTTAGATTGATTTAAAACTTCATTTTTAATTTAAAA
GGATCTAGGTGAAGATCCTTTTTGATAATCTCATGACCAAAATCCCTTAACGTGAGTTTTCGTTCCACTG
AGCGTCAGACCCCGTAGAAAAGATCAAAGGATCTTCTTGAGATCCTTTTTTTCTGCGCGTAATCTGCTGC
TTGCAAACAAAAAAACCACCGCTACCAGCGGTGGTTTGTTTGCCGGATCAAGAGCTACCAACTCTTTTTC
CGAAGGTAACTGGCTTCAGCAGAGCGCAGATACCAAATACTGTTCTTCTAGTGTAGCCGTAGTTAGGCCA
CCACTTCAAGAACTCTGTAGCACCGCCTACATACCTCGCTCTGCTAATCCTGTTACCAGTGGCTGCTGCC
AGTGGCGATAAGTCGTGTCTTACCGGGTTGGACTCAAGACGATAGTTACCGGATAAGGCGCAGCGGTCGG
GCTGAACGGGGGGTTCGTGCACACAGCCCAGCTTGGAGCGAACGACCTACACCGAACTGAGATACCTACA
GCGTGAGCTATGAGAAAGCGCCACGCTTCCCGAAGGGAGAAAGGCGGACAGGTATCCGGTAAGCGGCAGG
GTCGGAACAGGAGAGCGCACGAGGGAGCTTCCAGGGGGAAACGCCTGGTATCTTTATAGTCCTGTCGGGT
TTCGCCACCTCTGACTTGAGCGTCGATTTTTGTGATGCTCGTCAGGGGGGCGGAGCCTATGGAAAAACGC
CAGCAACGCGGCCTTTTTACGGTTCCTGGCCTTTTGCTGGCCTTTTGCTCACATGTTCTTTCCTGCGTTA
TCCCCTGATTCTGTGGATAACCGTATTACCGCCATGCATTAGTTATTAATAGTA
Features (pLannotate 1.2.2; 17 found; start..end, strand, type, name):
     46..349     +  enhancer       CMV enhancer: human cytomegalovirus immediate early enhancer
    350..553     +  promoter       CMV promoter: human cytomegalovirus (CMV) immediate early promoter
    598..1305    +  CDS            mCherry: mCherry is a basic (constitutively fluorescent) red fluorescent protein published in 2004, derived from Discosoma sp.. It is reported to be a very rapidly-maturing monomer with low acid sensitivity.
   1306..1323    +  misc_feature   MCS (fragment): multiple cloning site
   1364..1686    +  CDS            FKBP (fragment): human FK506-binding protein FKBP12
   1750..1773    +  misc_feature   MCS (fragment): multiple cloning site
   1774..3534    +  CDS            SACM1L: SAC1_HUMAN - Also known as KIAA0851 From Homo sapiens (Human).
   3545..3629    +  CDS            large T antigen (fragment): large T antigen from SV40 (simian virus 40)
   3652..3773    +  polyA_signal   SV40 poly(A) signal: SV40 polyadenylation signal
   3807..4235    -  rep_origin     f1 ori (sequence partly withheld): f1 bacteriophage origin of replication; arrow indicates direction of (+) strand synthesis
   4262..4366    +  promoter       AmpR promoter: bla
   4368..4725    +  promoter       SV40 promoter: SV40 enhancer and early promoter
   4760..5554    +  CDS            NeoR/KanR: aminoglycoside phosphotransferase from Tn5; aph(3')-II (or nptII); confers resistance to neomycin, kanamycin, and G418 (Geneticin®)
   5575..5727    +  CDS            ble (fragment): BLE_KLEPN - Experimental evidence at protein level: Swiss-Prot protein existence level 1. Binding protein with a strong affinity to the bleomycin family of antibiotics. Binds to CL990; an antimitotic-antibiotic compound. From Klebsiella pneumoniae.
   5786..5833    +  polyA_signal   HSV TK poly(A) signal: herpes simplex virus thymidine kinase polyadenylation signal (Cole and Stacy, 1985)
   5924..5940    -  polyA_signal   bGH poly(A) signal (fragment): bovine growth hormone polyadenylation signal
   6162..6750    +  rep_origin     ori: high-copy-number ColE1/pMB1/pBR322/pUC origin of replication
