[The description below was written by a language model from this plasmid's Addgene catalogue record and pLannotate feature annotations shown in this document.]
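Description:
mCherry-FKBP-SAC1C389S is a mammalian expression plasmid of 6,879 bp built on the pmCherry-C1 backbone. It is maintained in E. coli at high copy through a ColE1/pUC-type origin and selected with kanamycin. The single NeoR/KanR (Tn5 aminoglycoside phosphotransferase) gene is driven by tandem bacterial (bla) and SV40 early promoters and terminated by an HSV TK poly(A) signal, so the same marker can also confer G418 resistance in mammalian cells. An f1 origin is also present. Short annotated fragments (SV40 large T antigen, ble, bGH poly(A)) appear to be backbone remnants rather than functional elements. The sequenced and depositor-supplied records give the same feature layout, offset by only a few bases.

The payload is a single fusion open reading frame under the CMV immediate-early enhancer/promoter, ending at an SV40 poly(A) signal. From the N-terminus it comprises the red fluorescent protein mCherry, residues 3–108 of human FKBP1A (FKBP12), a flexible [GGSA]4GG linker, and human SACM1L (SAC1) carrying the C389S substitution. SAC1 is a phosphoinositide phosphatase that degrades PtdIns4P, and the record describes this mutant as the inactive form. The FKBP domain is the standard partner for chemically induced dimerisation, in which rapamycin bridges it to an FRB domain anchored on a chosen membrane. This allows acute recruitment of the fusion, while mCherry lets its relocation be followed by microscopy. The construct therefore presumably serves as a catalytically dead control for recruitable active SAC1 in studies of where PtdIns4P is hydrolysed. The insert also carries a Y434F difference from the reference protein, which the depositor reports as a common variant that does not affect function.
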