Addgene plasmid #108128: mCherry-FKBP-SAC1C389S
Purpose: Recruitable inactive SAC1
Depositing lab: Gerry Hammond. Depositing organization: University of Pittsburgh (University, School of Medicine, and Cancer Institute). Publication: SAC1 degrades its lipid substrate PtdIns4P in the endoplasmic reticulum to maintain a steep chemical gradient with donor membranes. Zewe JP, Wills RC, Sangappa S, Goulden BD, Hammond GR. Elife. 2018 Feb 20;7. pii: 35588. doi: 10.7554/eLife.35588. 35588 PubMed 29461204.
Backbone
  Vector backbone: pmCherry-C1
  Vector type: Mammalian Expression
Growth in bacteria
  Bacterial resistance: Kanamycin, 50 μg/mL
  Growth temperature: 37°C
  Growth strain: DH5alpha
  Copy number: High Copy
Gene/Insert
  Gene/Insert name: mCherry:FKBP1A(3-108):[GGSA]4GG:SACM1LC389S
  Species: H. sapiens (human)
  Mutation: SACM1L(C389S)
  Entrez Gene: SACM1L (a.k.a. SAC1)
  Promoter: CMV
  Cloning method: Gibson Cloning
Terms and licenses: Academic/Nonprofit Terms; Industry Terms: Not Available to Industry
Depositor comments: Note: The Sac1 insert contains a Y434F mutation compared to the closest reference sequence (NP_054735.3). The depositor has noted that this is a common point mutation that does not affect plasmid function.
How to cite: mCherry-FKBP-SAC1C389S was a gift from Gerry Hammond (Addgene plasmid # 108128 ; http://n2t.net/addgene:108128 ; RRID:Addgene_108128)
